>Addgene plasmid #204364 | hKCNQ5(K289N).ires.GFP-pcDNA3 | addgene full sequence | sequence record 404011 | Addgene NGS Result
GAAGATCCTTTGATCTTTTCTACGGGGTCTGACGCTCAGTGGAACGAAAACTCACGTTAAGGGATTTTGG
TCATGAGATTATCAAAAAGGATCTTCACCTAGATCCTTTTAAATTAAAAATGAAGTTTTAAATCAATCTA
AAGTATATATGAGTAAACTTGGTCTGACAGTTACCAATGCTTAATCAGTGAGGCACCTATCTCAGCGATC
TGTCTATTTCGTTCATCCATAGTTGCCTGACTCCCCGTCGTGTAGATAACTACGATACGGGAGGGCTTAC
CATCTGGCCCCAGTGCTGCAATGATACCGCGAGACCCACGCTCACCGGCTCCAGATTTATCAGCAATAAA
CCAGCCAGCCGGAAGGGCCGAGCGCAGAAGTGGTCCTGCAACTTTATCCGCCTCCATCCAGTCTATTAAT
TGTTGCCGGGAAGCTAGAGTAAGTAGTTCGCCAGTTAATAGTTTGCGCAACGTTGTTGCCATTGCTACAG
GCATCGTGGTGTCACGCTCGTCGTTTGGTATGGCTTCATTCAGCTCCGGTTCCCAACGATCAAGGCGAGT
TACATGATCCCCCATGTTGTGCAAAAAAGCGGTTAGCTCCTTCGGTCCTCCGATCGTTGTCAGAAGTAAG
TTGGCCGCAGTGTTATCACTCATGGTTATGGCAGCACTGCATAATTCTCTTACTGTCATGCCATCCGTAA
GATGCTTTTCTGTGACTGGTGAGTACTCAACCAAGTCATTCTGAGAATAGTGTATGCGGCGACCGAGTTG
CTCTTGCCCGGCGTCAATACGGGATAATACCGCGCCACATAGCAGAACTTTAAAAGTGCTCATCATTGGA
AAACGTTCTTCGGGGCGAAAACTCTCAAGGATCTTACCGCTGTTGAGATCCAGTTCGATGTAACCCACTC
GTGCACCCAACTGATCTTCAGCATCTTTTACTTTCACCAGCGTTTCTGGGTGAGCAAAAACAGGAAGGCA
AAATGCCGCAAAAAAGGGAATAAGGGCGACACGGAAATGTTGAATACTCATACTCTTCCTTTTTCAATAT
TATTGAAGCATTTATCAGGGTTATTGTCTCATGAGCGGATACATATTTGAATGTATTTAGAAAAATAAAC
AAATAGGGGTTCCGCGCACATTTCCCCGAAAAGTGCCACCTGACGTCGACGGATCGGGAGATCTCCCGAT
CCCCTATGGTGCACTCTCAGTACAATCTGCTCTGATGCCGCATAGTTAAGCCAGTATCTGCTCCCTGCTT
GTGTGTTGGAGGTCGCTGAGTAGTGCGCGAGCAAAATTTAAGCTACAACAAGGCAAGGCTTGACCGACAA
TTGCATGAAGAATCTGCTTAGGGTTAGGCGTTTTGCGCTGCTTCGCGATGTACGGGCCAGATATACGCGT
TGACATTGATTATTGACTAGTTATTAATAGTAATCAATTACGGGGTCATTAGTTCATAGCCCATATATGG
AGTTCCGCGTTACATAACTTACGGTAAATGGCCCGCCTGGCTGACCGCCCAACGACCCCCGCCCATTGAC
GTCAATAATGACGTATGTTCCCATAGTAACGCCAATAGGGACTTTCCATTGACGTCAATGGGTGGAGTAT
TTACGGTAAACTGCCCACTTGGCAGTACATCAAGTGTATCATATGCCAAGTACGCCCCCTATTGACGTCA
ATGACGGTAAATGGCCCGCCTGGCATTATGCCCAGTACATGACCTTATGGGACTTTCCTACTTGGCAGTA
CATCTACGTATTAGTCATCGCTATTACCATGGTGATGCGGTTTTGGCAGTACATCAATGGGCGTGGATAG
CGGTTTGACTCACGGGGATTTCCAAGTCTCCACCCCATTGACGTCAATGGGAGTTTGTTTTGGCACCAAA
ATCAACGGGACTTTCCAAAATGTCGTAACAACTCCGCCCCATTGACGCAAATGGGCGGTAGGCGTGTACG
GTGGGAGGTCTATATAAGCAGAGCTCTCTGGCTAACTAGAGAACCCACTGCTTACTGGCTTATCGAAATT
AATACGACTCACTATAGGGAGACCCAAGCTTATCGATACCGTCGACGCTAGCTCTGCCAAAGTTGAGCGT
TTATTCTGAGCTTCTGCAAAAAGAACAAGAAGGGTACCGAGCTCGGATCCACTAGTAACGGCCGCCAGTG
TGCTGGAATTCTGCAGATATCCATCACACTGGCGGCCGCTCTAGATGCCATGCCCCGCCACCACGCGGGA
GGAGAGGAGGGCGGCGCCGCCGGGCTCTGGGTGAAGAGCGGCGCAGCGGCGGCGGCGGCGGGCGGGGGGC
GCTTGGGCAGCGGCATGAAGGATGTGGAGTCGGGCCGGGGCAGGGTGCTGCTGAACTCGGCAGCCGCCAG
GGGCGACGGCCTGCTACTGCTGGGCACCCGCGCGGCCACGCTTGGTGGCGGCGGCGGTGGCCTGAGGGAG
AGCCGCCGGGGCAAGCAGGGGGCCCGGATGAGCCTGCTGGGGAAGCCGCTCTCTTACACGAGTAGCCAGA
GCTGCCGGCGCAACGTCAAGTACCGGCGGGTGCAGAACTACCTGTACAACGTGCTGGAGAGACCCCGCGG
CTGGGCGTTCATCTACCACGCTTTCGTTTTTCTCCTTGTCTTTGGTTGCTTGATTTTGTCAGTGTTTTCT
ACCATCCCTGAGCACACAAAATTGGCCTCAAGTTGCCTCTTGATCCTGGAGTTCGTGATGATTGTCGTCT
TTGGTTTGGAGTTCATCATTCGAATCTGGTCTGCGGGTTGCTGTTGTCGATATAGAGGATGGCAAGGAAG
ACTGAGGTTTGCTCGAAAGCCCTTCTGTGTTATAGATACCATTGTTCTTATCGCTTCAATAGCAGTTGTT
TCTGCAAAAACTCAGGGTAATATTTTTGCCACGTCTGCACTCAGAAGTCTCCGTTTCCTACAGATCCTCC
GCATGGTGCGCATGGACCGAAGGGGAGGCACTTGGAAATTACTGGGTTCAGTGGTTTATGCTCACAGCAA
GGAATTAATCACAGCTTGGTACATAGGATTTTTGGTTCTTATTTTTTCGTCTTTCCTTGTCTATCTGGTG
GAAAATGATGCCAATAAAGAGTTTTCTACATATGCAGATGCTCTCTGGTGGGGCACAATTACATTGACAA
CTATTGGCTATGGAGACAAAACTCCCCTAACTTGGCTGGGAAGATTGCTTTCTGCAGGCTTTGCACTCCT
TGGCATTTCTTTCTTTGCACTTCCTGCCGGCATTCTTGGCTCAGGTTTTGCATTAAAAGTACAAGAACAA
CACCGCCAGAAACACTTTGAGAAAAGAAGGAACCCAGCTGCCAACCTCATTCAGTGTGTTTGGCGTAGTT
ACGCAGCTGATGAGAAATCTGTTTCCATTGCAACCTGGAAGCCACACTTGAAGGCCTTGCACACCTGCAG
CCCTACCAAGAAAGAACAAGGGGAAGCATCAAGCAGTTGGGGACAGTGGACATTGCGTCAGAAGCTAAGT
TTTAAGGAGCGAGTGCGCATGGCTAGCCCCAGGGGCCAGAGTATTAAGAGCCGACAAGCCTCAGTAGGTG
ACAGGAGGTCCCCAAGCACCGACATCACAGCCGAGGGCAGTCCCACCAAAGTGCAGAAGAGCTGGAGCTT
CAACGACCGAACCCGCTTCCGGCCCTCGCTGCGCCTCAAAAGTTCTCAGCCAAAACCAGTGATAGATGCT
GACACAGCCCTTGGCACTGATGATGTATATGATGAAAAAGGATGCCAGTGTGATGTATCAGTGGAAGACC
TCACCCCACCACTTAAAACTGTCATTCGAGCTATCAGAATTATGAAATTTCATGTTGCAAAACGGAAGTT
TAAGGAAACATTACGTCCATATGATGTAAAAGATGTCATTGAACAATATTCTGCTGGTCATCTGGACATG
TTGTGTAGAATTAAAAGCCTTCAAACACGTGTTGATCAAATTCTTGGAAAAGGGCAAATCACATCAGATA
AGAAGAGCCGAGAGAAAATAACAGCAGAACATGAGACCACAGACGATCTCAGTATGCTCGGTCGGGTGGT
CAAGGTTGAAAAACAGGTACAGTCCATAGAATCCAAGCTGGACTGCCTACTAGACATCTATCAACAGGTC
CTTCGGAAAGGCTCTGCCTCAGCCCTCGCTTTGGCTTCATTCCAGATCCCACCTTTTGAATGTGAACAGA
CATCTGACTATCAAAGCCCTGTCGATAGCAAAGATCTTTCGGGTTCCGCACAAAACAGTGGCTGCTTATC
CAGATCAACTAGTGCCAACATCTCGAGAGGCCTGCAGTTCATTCTGACGCCAAATGAGTTCAGTGCCCAG
ACTTTCTACGCGCTTAGCCCTACTATGCACAGTCAAGCAACACAGGTGCCAATTAGTCAAAGCGATGGCT
CAGCAGTGGCAGCCACCAACACCATTGCAAACCAAATAAATACGGCACCCAAGCCAGCAGCCCCAACAAC
TTTACAGATCCCACCTCCTCTCCCAGCCATCAAGCATCTGCCCAGGCCAGAAACTCTGCACCCTAACCCT
GCAGGCTTACAGGAAAGCATTTCTGACGTCACCACCTGCCTTGTTGCCTCCAAGGAAAATGTTCAGGTTG
CACAGTCAAATCTCACCAAGGACCGTTCTATGAGGAAAAGCTTTGACATGGGAGGAGAAACTCTGTTGTC
TGTCTGTCCCATGGTGCCGAAGGACTTGGGCAAATCTTTGTCTGTGCAAAACCTGATCAGGTCGACCGAG
GAACTGAATATACAACTTTCAGGGAGTGAGTCAAGTGGCTCCAGAGGCAGCCAAGATTTTTACCCCAAAT
GGAGGGAATCCAAATTGTTTATAACTGATGAAGAGGTGGGTCCCGAAGAGACAGAGACAGACACTTTTGA
TGCCGCACCGCAGCCTGCCAGGGAAGCTGCCTTTGCATCAGACTCTCTAAGGACTGGAAGGTCACGATCA
TCTCAGAGCATTTGTAAGGCAGGAGAAAGTACAGATGCCCTCAGCTTGCCTCATGTCAAACTGAAATAAG
TTCTTCATTTTCTTTCCAGGCATAGCAGTTCTTTAGCCATACATATCATTGCATGAACTATTTCGAAAGC
CCTTCTAAAAAGTTGAAATTGCAAGAATCGGGAAGAACATGAAAGGCAGTTTATAAGCCCGTTACCTTTT
AATTGCATGAAAATGCATGTTTAGGGATGGCTAAAATTCCAAGGTGCATCGACATTAACCCACTCATTTA
GTAATGTACCTTGAGTTAAAAAGCCTGAGAAACCAAACACAGCTAATGCTATGGGGTGTATGAATATGTC
AAGTTTAGGTCATTTAGAAGATTTGACACTGTATTTTGAAATTATGGGAGTAAACACCTTCAAATTTCAG
GCATTTCTGCTTTGTGACTAAATACAAACTACATTTTCAAGATTAGGCCATAATGTATATTTAAACACAA
TGGCTATCAACAGCTGCTAATAAGGTATCAACTAAAGCAGAATTGGGGAATAATAGAAATGGCTGCTTAT
TTCAAGATATATTTGCCAACCCATTCCTATTCAGTCATTTTATTATTAATGTAATTTGAATGTCAATTTG
TGTGCTTTTGGTGATTTAGCGCCCGGGATCCGCCCCTCTCCCTCCCCCCCCCCTAACGTTACTGGCCGAA
GCCGCTTGGAATAAGGCCGGTGTGCGTTTGTCTATATGTTATTTTCCACCATATTGCCGTCTTTTGGCAA
TGTGAGGGCCCGGAAACCTGGCCCTGTCTTCTTGACGAGCATTCCTAGGGGTCTTTCCCCTCTCGCCAAA
GGAATGCAAGGTCTGTTGAATGTCGTGAAGGAAGCAGTTCCTCTGGAAGCTTCTTGAAGACAAACAACGT
CTGTAGCGACCCTTTGCAGGCAGCGGAACCCCCCACCTGGCGACAGGTGCCTCTGCGGCCAAAAGCCACG
TGTATAAGATACACCTGCAAAGGCGGCACAACCCCAGTGCCACGTTGTGAGTTGGATAGTTGTGGAAAGA
GTCAAATGGCTCTCCTCAAGCGTATTCAACAAGGGGCTGAAGGATGCCCAGAAGGTACCCCATTGTATGG
GATCTGATCTGGGGCCTCGGTACACATGCTTTACATGTGTTTAGTCGAGGTTAAAAAAACGTCTAGGCCC
CCCGAACCACGGGGACGTGGTTTTCCTTTGAAAAACACGATGATAATATGGCCACAACCATGGTGAGCAA
GGGCGAGGAGCTGTTCACCGGGGTGGTGCCCATCCTGGTCGAGCTGGACGGCGACGTAAACGGCCACAAG
TTCAGCGTGTCCGGCGAGGGCGAGGGCGATGCCACCTACGGCAAGCTGACCCTGAAGTTCATCTGCACCA
CCGGCAAGCTGCCCGTGCCCTGGCCCACCCTCGTGACCACCCTGACCTACGGCGTGCAGTGCTTCAGCCG
CTACCCCGACCACATGAAGCAGCACGACTTCTTCAAGTCCGCCATGCCCGAAGGCTACGTCCAGGAGCGC
ACCATCTTCTTCAAGGACGACGGCAACTACAAGACCCGCGCCGAGGTGAAGTTCGAGGGCGACACCCTGG
TGAACCGCATCGAGCTGAAGGGCATCGACTTCAAGGAGGACGGCAACATCCTGGGGCACAAGCTGGAGTA
CAACTACAACAGCCACAACGTCTATATCATGGCCGACAAGCAGAAGAACGGCATCAAGGTGAACTTCAAG
ATCCGCCACAACATCGAGGACGGCAGCGTGCAGCTCGCCGACCACTACCAGCAGAACACCCCCATCGGCG
ACGGCCCCGTGCTGCTGCCCGACAACCACTACCTGAGCACCCAGTCCGCCCTGAGCAAAGACCCCAACGA
GAAGCGCGATCACATGGTCCTGCTGGAGTTCGTGACCGCCGCCGGGATCACTCTCGGCATGGACGAGCTG
TACAAGTAATCTAGAGGGCCCTATTCTATAGTGTCACCTAAATGCTAGAGCTCGCTGATCAGCCTCGACT
GTGCCTTCTAGTTGCCAGCCATCTGTTGTTTGCCCCTCCCCCGTGCCTTCCTTGACCCTGGAAGGTGCCA
CTCCCACTGTCCTTTCCTAATAAAATGAGGAAATTGCATCGCATTGTCTGAGTAGGTGTCATTCTATTCT
GGGGGGTGGGGTGGGGCAGGACAGCAAGGGGGAGGATTGGGAAGACAATAGCAGGCATGCTGGGGATGCG
GTGGGCTCTATGGCTTCTGAGGCGGAAAGAACCAGCTGGGGCTCTAGGGGGTATCCCC
[124 nt withheld, positions 7269-7392]
C
[91 nt withheld, positions 7394-7484]
A
[49 nt withheld, positions 7486-7534]
CCTTTGACGTTGGAGTCCACGTTCTTT
[37 nt withheld, positions 7562-7598]
ACCCTATCTCGGTCTATTCTTTTGATTTATAAGGGATTTTGCCGATTTCGGCCTATTGGTTAAAAAATGA
GCTGATTTAACAAAAATTTAACGCGAATTAATTCTGTGGAATGTGTGTCAGTTAGGGTGTGGAAAGTCCC
CAGGCTCCCCAGCAGGCAGAAGTATGCAAAGCATGCATCTCAATTAGTCAGCAACCAGGTGTGGAAAGTC
CCCAGGCTCCCCAGCAGGCAGAAGTATGCAAAGCATGCATCTCAATTAGTCAGCAACCATAGTCCCGCCC
CTAACTCCGCCCATCCCGCCCCTAACTCCGCCCAGTTCCGCCCATTCTCCGCCCCATGGCTGACTAATTT
TTTTTATTTATGCAGAGGCCGAGGCCGCCTCTGCCTCTGAGCTATTCCAGAAGTAGTGAGGAGGCTTTTT
TGGAGGCCTAGGCTTTTGCAAAAAGCTCCCGGGAGCTTGTATATCCATTTTCGGATCTGATCAAGAGACA
GGATGAGGATCGTTTCGCATGATTGAACAAGATGGATTGCACGCAGGTTCTCCGGCCGCTTGGGTGGAGA
GGCTATTCGGCTATGACTGGGCACAACAGACAATCGGCTGCTCTGATGCCGCCGTGTTCCGGCTGTCAGC
GCAGGGGCGCCCGGTTCTTTTTGTCAAGACCGACCTGTCCGGTGCCCTGAATGAACTGCAGGACGAGGCA
GCGCGGCTATCGTGGCTGGCCACGACGGGCGTTCCTTGCGCAGCTGTGCTCGACGTTGTCACTGAAGCGG
GAAGGGACTGGCTGCTATTGGGCGAAGTGCCGGGGCAGGATCTCCTGTCATCTCACCTTGCTCCTGCCGA
GAAAGTATCCATCATGGCTGATGCAATGCGGCGGCTGCATACGCTTGATCCGGCTACCTGCCCATTCGAC
CACCAAGCGAAACATCGCATCGAGCGAGCACGTACTCGGATGGAAGCCGGTCTTGTCGATCAGGATGATC
TGGACGAAGAGCATCAGGGGCTCGCGCCAGCCGAACTGTTCGCCAGGCTCAAGGCGCGCATGCCCGACGG
CGAGGATCTCGTCGTGACCCATGGCGATGCCTGCTTGCCGAATATCATGGTGGAAAATGGCCGCTTTTCT
GGATTCATCGACTGTGGCCGGCTGGGTGTGGCGGACCGCTATCAGGACATAGCGTTGGCTACCCGTGATA
TTGCTGAAGAGCTTGGCGGCGAATGGGCTGACCGCTTCCTCGTGCTTTACGGTATCGCCGCTCCCGATTC
GCAGCGCATCGCCTTCTATCGCCTTCTTGACGAGTTCTTCTGAGCGGGACTCTGGGGTTCGAAATGACCG
ACCAAGCGACGCCCAACCTGCCATCACGAGATTTCGATTCCACCGCCGCCTTCTATGAAAGGTTGGGCTT
CGGAATCGTTTTCCGGGACGCCGGCTGGATGATCCTCCAGCGCGGGGATCTCATGCTGGAGTTCTTCGCC
CACCCCAACTTGTTTATTGCAGCTTATAATGGTTACAAATAAAGCAATAGCATCACAAATTTCACAAATA
AAGCATTTTTTTCACTGCATTCTAGTTGTGGTTTGTCCAAACTCATCAATGTATCTTATCATGTCTGTAT
ACCGTCGACCTCTAGCTAGAGCTTGGCGTAATCATGGTCATAGCTGTTTCCTGTGTGAAATTGTTATCCG
CTCACAATTCCACACAACATACGAGCCGGAAGCATAAAGTGTAAAGCCTGGGGTGCCTAATGAGTGAGCT
AACTCACATTAATTGCGTTGCGCTCACTGCCCGCTTTCCAGTCGGGAAACCTGTCGTGCCAGCTGCATTA
ATGAATCGGCCAACGCGCGGGGAGAGGCGGTTTGCGTATTGGGCGCTCTTCCGCTTCCTCGCTCACTGAC
TCGCTGCGCTCGGTCGTTCGGCTGCGGCGAGCGGTATCAGCTCACTCAAAGGCGGTAATACGGTTATCCA
CAGAATCAGGGGATAACGCAGGAAAGAACATGTGAGCAAAAGGCCAGCAAAAGGCCAGGAACCGTAAAAA
GGCCGCGTTGCTGGCGTTTTTCCATAGGCTCCGCCCCCCTGACGAGCATCACAAAAATCGACGCTCAAGT
CAGAGGTGGCGAAACCCGACAGGACTATAAAGATACCAGGCGTTTCCCCCTGGAAGCTCCCTCGTGCGCT
CTCCTGTTCCGACCCTGCCGCTTACCGGATACCTGTCCGCCTTTCTCCCTTCGGGAAGCGTGGCGCTTTC
TCATAGCTCACGCTGTAGGTATCTCAGTTCGGTGTAGGTCGTTCGCTCCAAGCTGGGCTGTGTGCACGAA
CCCCCCGTTCAGCCCGACCGCTGCGCCTTATCCGGTAACTATCGTCTTGAGTCCAACCCGGTAAGACACG
ACTTATCGCCACTGGCAGCAGCCACTGGTAACAGGATTAGCAGAGCGAGGTATGTAGGCGGTGCTACAGA
GTTCTTGAAGTGGTGGCCTAACTACGGCTACACTAGAAGAACAGTATTTGGTATCTGCGCTCTGCTGAAG
CCAGTTACCTTCGGAAAAAGAGTTGGTAGCTCTTGATCCGGCAAACAAACCACCGCTGGTAGCGGTGGTT
TTTTTGTTTGCAAGCAGCAGATTACGCGCAGAAAAAAAGGATCTCAA
Features (pLannotate 1.2.2; 25 found; start..end, strand, type, name):
    171..1031    -  CDS            AmpR: β-lactamase; bla; confers resistance to ampicillin, carbenicillin, and related antibiotics
   1032..1136    -  promoter       AmpR promoter: bla
   1195..1247    -  misc_feature   bom (fragment): basis of mobility region from pBR322
   1402..1781    +  enhancer       CMV enhancer: human cytomegalovirus immediate early enhancer
   1782..1985    +  promoter       CMV promoter: human cytomegalovirus (CMV) immediate early promoter
   1981..2014    +  LTR            5' LTR (truncated) (fragment): truncated 5' long terminal repeat (LTR) from HIV-1
   2030..2048    +  promoter       T7 promoter: promoter for bacteriophage T7 RNA polymerase
   2055..2076    +  misc_feature   MCS (fragment): pBluescript multiple cloning site
   2087..2129    -  5'UTR          Xenopus globin 5'-UTR: translational enhancer from the 5'-UTR of the major beta-globin gene of Xenopus laevis
   2220..5036    +  CDS            KCNQ5: KCNQ5_HUMAN - Experimental evidence at protein level: Swiss-Prot protein existence level 1. Associates with KCNQ3 to form a potassium channel which contributes to M-type current, a slowly activating and deactivating potassium conductance which plays a critical role in determining the subthreshold electrical excitability of neurons. Therefore, it is important in the regulation of neuronal excitability. May contribute, with other potassium channels, to the molecular diversity of a heterogeneous population of M-channels, varying in kinetic and pharmacological properties, which underlie this physi
   5633..6219    +  misc_feature   IRES2: internal ribosome entry site (IRES) of the encephalomyocarditis virus (EMCV)
   6220..6939    +  CDS            EGFP: the original enhanced GFP (Yang et al., 1996) mammalian codon-optimized
   6955..6973    -  promoter       SP6 promoter: promoter for bacteriophage SP6 RNA polymerase
   6999..7223    +  polyA_signal   bGH poly(A) signal: bovine growth hormone polyadenylation signal
   7227..7248    +  promoter       SV40 promoter (fragment): SV40 enhancer and early promoter
   7269..7697    +  rep_origin     f1 ori (sequence partly withheld): f1 bacteriophage origin of replication; arrow indicates direction of (+) strand synthesis
   7711..8040    +  promoter       SV40 promoter: SV40 enhancer and early promoter
   8107..8898    +  CDS            neo: KKA2_KLEPN - Also known as kan, nptII. Experimental evidence at protein level: Swiss-Prot protein existence level 1. Resistance to kanamycin, neomycin, paromomycin, ribostamycin, butirosin and gentamicin B. From Klebsiella pneumoniae.
   8922..9080    +  CDS            ble (fragment): BLE_KLEPN - Experimental evidence at protein level: Swiss-Prot protein existence level 1. Binding protein with a strong affinity to the bleomycin family of antibiotics. Binds to CL990; an antimitotic-antibiotic compound. From Klebsiella pneumoniae.
   9075..9196    +  polyA_signal   SV40 poly(A) signal: SV40 polyadenylation signal
   9269..9285    -  protein_bind   lac operator: The lac repressor binds to the lac operator to inhibit transcription in E. coli. This inhibition can be relieved by adding lactose or isopropyl-β-D-thiogalactopyranoside (IPTG). lac repressor encoded by lacI
   9293..9323    -  promoter       lac promoter: promoter for the E. coli lac operon
   9338..9359    -  protein_bind   CAP binding site: CAP binding activates transcription in the presence of cAMP. E. coli catabolite activator protein
   9372..9464    -  CDS            lacI (fragment): lac repressor; lacI; The lac repressor binds to the lac operator to inhibit transcription in E. coli. This inhibition can be relieved by adding lactose or isopropyl-β-D-thiogalactopyranoside (IPTG).
   9647..10235   -  rep_origin     ori: high-copy-number ColE1/pMB1/pBR322/pUC origin of replication
