[The description below was written by a language model from this plasmid's Addgene catalogue record and pLannotate feature annotations shown in this document.]
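Description:
hKCNQ5(K289N).ires.GFP-pcDNA3 is a mammalian expression plasmid of about 10.2 kb, built on the pcDNA3 backbone, that carries a mutant form of the human voltage-gated potassium channel subunit KCNQ5 (Kv7.5). It is maintained in E. coli through a high-copy ColE1/pUC-type origin with ampicillin selection (AmpR). It also retains the usual pcDNA3 accessories: an f1 origin and an SV40 promoter-driven neomycin resistance cassette with an SV40 poly(A) signal, which allows G418 selection of stably transfected mammalian cells.

The expression unit is driven by the CMV immediate-early enhancer and promoter, followed by a T7 promoter, so the same insert can be transcribed in transfected mammalian cells or used as a template for in vitro T7 RNA synthesis for injection into Xenopus oocytes. A short Xenopus β-globin 5'-UTR element is annotated just upstream of the coding region, although on the reverse strand. The KCNQ5 open reading frame carries the K289N substitution. According to the depositor, the mutation was made in the KCNQ5-202 splice variant, with residue numbering referenced to KCNQ5-201. Downstream, an EMCV IRES directs translation of EGFP from the same bicistronic transcript, so green fluorescence marks cells expressing the untagged channel. The transcript terminates at the bGH polyadenylation signal, which is preceded by a reverse-oriented SP6 promoter.

KCNQ5 subunits contribute to the M-type potassium current that regulates neuronal excitability. This construct comes from a study of de novo KCNQ5 variants associated with epilepsy and intellectual disability, and it is intended for heterologous expression of the K289N variant. The cloning sites used for the insert are not recorded.
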