Addgene plasmid #204364: hKCNQ5(K289N).ires.GFP-pcDNA3
Purpose: Heterologous expression in mammalian cell lines or Xenopus oocyte (T7 RNA pol)
Depositing lab: Aguan Wei. Depositing organization: Seattle Children's Hospital and Research Institute. Publication: Human KCNQ5 de novo mutations underlie epilepsy and intellectual disability. Wei AD, Wakenight P, Zwingman TA, Bard AM, Sahai N, Willemsen MH, Schelhaas HJ, Stegmann APA, Verhoeven JS, de Man SA, Wessels MW, Kleefstra T, Shinde DN, Helbig KL, Basinger A, Wagner VF, Rodriguez-Buritica D, Bryant E, Millichap JJ, Millen KJ, Dobyns WB, Ramirez JM, Kalume FK. J Neurophysiol. 2022 Jul 1;128(1):40-61. doi: 10.1152/jn.00509.2021. Epub 2022 May 18. PubMed 35583973.
Backbone
  Vector backbone: pcDNA3
  Vector type: Mammalian Expression
Growth in bacteria
  Bacterial resistance: Ampicillin, 100 μg/mL
  Growth temperature: 37°C
  Growth strain: DH5alpha
  Copy number: High Copy
Gene/Insert
  Gene/Insert name: KCNQ5
  Species: H. sapiens (human)
  Mutation: K289N
  GenBank ID: AF249278.1
  Entrez Gene: KCNQ5 (a.k.a. Kv7.5, MRD46)
  Promoter: CMV/T7 RNApol
  Cloning method: Restriction Enzyme; 5′ cloning site unknown (unknown if destroyed)
Terms and licenses: Academic/Nonprofit Terms; Industry Terms: Not Available to Industry
Depositor comments: Mutation created in KCNQ5-202 splice variant (Ensembl), referenced to KCNQ5-201 (Ensembl).
How to cite: hKCNQ5(K289N).ires.GFP-pcDNA3 was a gift from Aguan Wei (Addgene plasmid # 204364 ; http://n2t.net/addgene:204364 ; RRID:Addgene_204364)
